Addgene plasmid #22808: pBTL-4
Purpose: (Empty Backbone)
Depositing lab: Ryan Gill. Depositing organization: University of Colorado, Boulder. Publication: Broad host range vectors for stable genomic library construction. Lynch MD, Gill RT. Biotechnol Bioeng. 2006 May 5. 94(1):151-8. 10.1002/bit.20836 PubMed 16496398.
Backbone
  Vector backbone: pBTL-4
  Backbone size (bp): 2996
  Vector type: Bacterial Expression
Growth in bacteria
  Bacterial resistance: Tetracycline, 10 μg/mL
  Growth temperature: 37°C
  Growth strain: DH5alpha
  Copy number: Unknown
Gene/Insert
  Gene/Insert name: None
  Cloning method: Restriction Enzyme; 5′ cloning site XbaI (unknown if destroyed); 3′ cloning site EcoRV (unknown if destroyed)
  Sequencing primers: 5′ gagcggataa caatttcaca
Terms and licenses: Academic/Nonprofit Terms; Industry Terms: Not Available to Industry
How to cite: pBTL-4 was a gift from Ryan Gill (Addgene plasmid # 22808 ; http://n2t.net/addgene:22808 ; RRID:Addgene_22808)
