[The description below was written by a language model from this plasmid's Addgene catalogue record and the feature table of its GenBank file.]
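Description:
pBTL-4 is a compact (2,996 bp) empty bacterial expression backbone designed as a broad-host-range cloning vector, described in work on vectors for stable genomic library construction. It replicates through the pBBR1 system from Bordetella bronchiseptica: the pBBR1 oriV sits directly next to the gene for its cognate Rep protein, which the origin requires. Because both parts are carried on the plasmid, it can be maintained in hosts beyond E. coli. Selection is by tetracycline, conferred by a tet efflux protein gene (TcR) of the pBR322 type. The record lists the copy number as unknown.

No insert is present. The cloning region, with XbaI and EcoRV given as the 5′ and 3′ cloning sites, follows a lac promoter and lac operator. Cloned DNA can therefore be transcribed from a promoter that is repressed by LacI and relieved by IPTG or lactose; no lacI gene is annotated on the plasmid, so any repression would depend on the host. Since the map is circular, the promoter and operator near the end of the numbering read across the origin of the coordinates toward the bidirectional soxR terminator. A second bidirectional terminator, tonB, lies upstream of the promoter, just after the resistance gene. Together the two terminators bracket the insertion site, an arrangement that should insulate it from read-through out of the tetracycline gene and shield the replication functions from transcription arising within cloned fragments. This layout fits the stated goal of stable library propagation. The vector is typically used for cloning genomic fragments or individual genes for expression or library screening in a range of bacteria.
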