LOCUS       Exported 2996 bp ds-DNA circular SYN 12-MAY-2021
DEFINITION  synthetic circular DNA
ACCESSION   .
VERSION     .
KEYWORDS    pBTL-4
SOURCE      synthetic DNA construct
  ORGANISM  synthetic DNA construct
REFERENCE   1 (bases 1 to 2996)
  AUTHORS   Lynch MD, Gill RT
  TITLE     Broad host range vectors for stable genomic library construction.
  JOURNAL   Biotechnol Bioeng. 2006 May 5. 94(1):151-8.
  PUBMED    16496398
REFERENCE   2 (bases 1 to 2996)
  AUTHORS   .
  TITLE     Direct Submission
  JOURNAL   Exported May 12, 2021 from SnapGene Server 1.1.58
            http://www.snapgene.com
FEATURES             Location/Qualifiers
     source          1..2996
                     /organism="synthetic DNA construct"
                     /mol_type="other DNA"
     terminator      60..96
                     /label=soxR terminator
                     /note="bidirectional E. coli soxR transcription terminator"
     rep_origin      102..871
                     /label=pBBR1 oriV
                     /note="replication origin of the broad-host-range plasmid
                     pBBR1 from Bordetella bronchiseptica; requires the pBBR1
                     Rep protein for replication"
     CDS             872..1534
                     /codon_start=1
                     /product="replication protein for the broad-host-range
                     plasmid pBBR1 from Bordetella bronchiseptica"
                     /label=pBBR1 Rep
                     /translation="MATQSREIGIQAKNKPGHWVQTERKAHEAWAGLIARKPTAAMLLH
                     HLVAQMGHQNAVVVSQKTLSKLIGRSLRTVQYAVKDLVAERWISVVKLNGPGTVSAYVV
                     NDRVAWGQPRDQLRLSVFSAAVVVDHDDQDESLLGHGDLRRIPTLYPGEQQLPTGPGEE
                     PPSQPGIPGMEPDLPALTETEEWERRGQQRLPMPDEPCFLDDGEPLEPPTRVTLPRR"
     CDS             1631..2821
                     /codon_start=1
                     /gene="tet"
                     /product="tetracycline efflux protein"
                     /label=TcR
                     /note="confers resistance to tetracycline"
                     /translation="MKSNNALIVILGTVTLDAVGIGLVMPVLPGLLRDIVHSDSIASHY
                     GVLLALYALMQFLCAPVLGALSDRFGRRPVLLASLLGATIDYAIMATTPVLWILYAGRI
                     VAGITGATGAVAGAYIADITDGEDRARHFGLMSACFGVGMVAGPVAGGLLGAISLHAPF
                     LAAAVLNGLNLLLGCFLMQESHKGERRPMPLRAFNPVSSFRWARGMTIVAALMTVFFIM
                     QLVGQVPAALWVIFGEDRFRWSATMIGLSLAVFGILHALAQAFVTGPATKRFGEKQAII
                     AGMAADALGYVLLAFATRGWMAFPIMILLASGGIGMPALQAMLSRQVDDDHQGQLQGSL
                     AALTSLTSITGPLIVTAIYAASASTWNGLAWIVGAALYLVCLPALRRGAWSRATST"
     primer_bind     complement(1983..2002)
                     /label=pBRrevBam
                     /note="pBR322 vectors, tet region, downstream of BamHI,
                     reverse primer"
     terminator      2841..2872
                     /label=tonB terminator
                     /note="bidirectional E. coli tonB-P14 transcription
                     terminator"
     promoter        2919..2949
                     /label=lac promoter
                     /note="promoter for the E. coli lac operon"
     protein_bind    2957..2973
                     /label=lac operator
                     /bound_moiety="lac repressor encoded by lacI"
                     /note="The lac repressor binds to the lac operator to
                     inhibit transcription in E. coli. This inhibition can be
                     relieved by adding lactose or
                     isopropyl-beta-D-thiogalactopyranoside (IPTG)."
ORIGIN
        1 aacgaattca agcttgatat cattcaggac gagcctcaga ctccagcgta actggactga
       61 aaacaaacta aagcgccctt gtggcgcttt agttttgttc cgcggccacc ggctggctcg
      121 cttcgctcgg cccgtggaca accctgctgg acaagctgat ggacaggctg cgcctgccca
      181 cgagcttgac cacagggatt gcccaccggc tacccagcct tcgaccacat acccaccggc
      241 tccaactgcg cggcctgcgg ccttgcccca tcaatttttt taattttctc tggggaaaag
      301 cctccggcct gcggcctgcg cgcttcgctt gccggttgga caccaagtgg aaggcgggtc
      361 aaggctcgcg cagcgaccgc gcagcggctt ggccttgacg cgcctggaac gacccaagcc
      421 tatgcgagtg ggggcagtcg aaggcgaagc ccgcccgcct gccccccgag cctcacggcg
      481 gcgagtgcgg gggttccaag ggggcagcgc caccttgggc aaggccgaag gccgcgcagt
      541 cgatcaacaa gccccggagg ggccactttt tgccggaggg ggagccgcgc cgaaggcgtg
      601 ggggaacccc gcaggggtgc ccttctttgg gcaccaaaga actagatata gggcgaaatg
      661 cgaaagactt aaaaatcaac aacttaaaaa aggggggtac gcaacagctc attgcggcac
      721 cccccgcaat agctcattgc gtaggttaaa gaaaatctgt aattgactgc cacttttacg
      781 caacgcataa ttgttgtcgc gctgccgaaa agttgcagct gattgcgcat ggtgccgcaa
      841 ccgtgcggca ccctaccgca tggagataag catggccacg cagtccagag aaatcggcat
      901 tcaagccaag aacaagcccg gtcactgggt gcaaacggaa cgcaaagcgc atgaggcgtg
      961 ggccgggctt attgcgagga aacccacggc ggcaatgctg ctgcatcacc tcgtggcgca
     1021 gatgggccac cagaacgccg tggtggtcag ccagaagaca ctttccaagc tcatcggacg
     1081 ttctttgcgg acggtccaat acgcagtcaa ggacttggtg gccgagcgct ggatctccgt
     1141 cgtgaagctc aacggccccg gcaccgtgtc ggcctacgtg gtcaatgacc gcgtggcgtg
     1201 gggccagccc cgcgaccagt tgcgcctgtc ggtgttcagt gccgccgtgg tggttgatca
     1261 cgacgaccag gacgaatcgc tgttggggca tggcgacctg cgccgcatcc cgaccctgta
     1321 tccgggcgag cagcaactac cgaccggccc cggcgaggag ccgcccagcc agcccggcat
     1381 tccgggcatg gaaccagacc tgccagcctt gaccgaaacg gaggaatggg aacggcgcgg
     1441 gcagcagcgc ctgccgatgc ccgatgagcc gtgttttctg gacgatggcg agccgttgga
     1501 gccgccgaca cgggtcacgc tgccgcgccg gtagtacgta agaggttcca actttcacca
     1561 taatgaaata agatcactac cgggcgtatt ttttgagtta tcgagatttt caggagctaa
     1621 ggaagctaaa atgaaatcta acaatgcgct catcgtcatc ctcggcaccg tcaccctgga
     1681 tgctgtaggc ataggcttgg ttatgccggt actgccgggc ctcttgcggg atatcgtcca
     1741 ttccgacagc atcgccagtc actatggcgt gctgctagcg ctatatgcgt tgatgcaatt
     1801 tctatgcgca cccgttctcg gagcactgtc cgaccgcttt ggccgccgcc cagtcctgct
     1861 cgcttcgcta cttggagcca ctatcgacta cgcgatcatg gcgaccacac ccgtcctgtg
     1921 gatcctctac gccggacgca tcgtggccgg catcaccggc gccacaggtg cggttgctgg
     1981 cgcctatatc gccgacatca ccgatgggga agatcgggct cgccacttcg ggctcatgag
     2041 cgcttgtttc ggcgtgggta tggtggcagg ccccgtggcc gggggactgt tgggcgccat
     2101 ctccttgcat gcaccattcc ttgcggcggc ggtgctcaac ggcctcaacc tactactggg
     2161 ctgcttccta atgcaggagt cgcataaggg agagcgtcga ccgatgccct tgagagcctt
     2221 caacccagtc agctccttcc ggtgggcgcg gggcatgact atcgtcgccg cacttatgac
     2281 tgtcttcttt atcatgcaac tcgtaggaca ggtgccggca gcgctctggg tcattttcgg
     2341 cgaggaccgc tttcgctgga gcgcgacgat gatcggcctg tcgcttgcgg tattcggaat
     2401 cttgcacgcc ctcgctcaag ccttcgtcac tggtcccgcc accaaacgtt tcggcgagaa
     2461 gcaggccatt atcgccggca tggcggccga cgcgctgggc tacgtcttgc tggcgttcgc
     2521 gacgcgaggc tggatggcct tccccattat gattcttctc gcttccggcg gcatcgggat
     2581 gcccgcgttg caggccatgc tgtccaggca ggtagatgac gaccatcagg gacagcttca
     2641 aggatcgctc gcggctctta ccagcctaac ttcgatcact ggaccgctga tcgtcacggc
     2701 gatttatgcc gcctcggcga gcacatggaa cgggttggca tggattgtag gcgccgccct
     2761 ataccttgtc tgcctccccg cgttgcgtcg cggtgcatgg agccgggcca cctcgacctg
     2821 aatggaaggg atccccctca agtcaaaagc ctccggtcgg aggcttttga ctttctgcta
     2881 tggaggtcag gtatgatttt gcattaggca ccccaggctt tacactttat gcttccggct
     2941 cgtatgttgt gtggaattgt gagcggataa caatttcaca ctctagagaa ttcgtc
//
