>Addgene plasmid #22808 | pBTL-4 | addgene partial sequence | sequence record 28819 | 22808 with lac-promoter
GTGGGATGNGACGGATACATTTCACACTCTAGAGAATTCGTCAACGAATTCAAGCTTGATATCATTCAGG
ACGAGCCTCAGACTCCAGCGTAACTGGACTGAAAACAAACTAAAGCGCCCTTGTGGCGCTTTAGTTTTGT
TCCGCGGCCACCGGCTGGCTCGCTTCGCTCGGCCCGTGGACAACCCTGCTGGACAAGCTGATGGACAGGC
TGCGCCTGCCCACGAGCTTGACCACAGGGATTGCCCACCGGCTACCCAGCCTTCGACCACATACCCACCG
GCTCCAACTGCGCGGCCTGCGGCCTTGCCCCATCAATTTTTTTAATTTTCTCTGGGGAAAAGCCTCCGGC
CTGCGGCCTGCGCGCTTCGCTTGCCGGTTGGACACCAAGTGGAAGGCGGGTCAAGGCTCGCGCAGCGACC
GCGCAGCGGCTTGGCCTTGACGCGCCTGGAACGACCCAAGCCTATGCGAGTGGGGGCAGTCGAAGGGCGA
AGCCCGCCCGCCTGCCCCCCGAGCCTCACGGCGGCGAGTGCGGGGGTTCCAAGGGGGCAGCGCCACCTTG
GGCAAGGCCGAAGGCCGCGCAGTCGATCAACAAGCCCCGGAGGGGCCACTTTTTGCCGGAGGGGGAGCCG
CGCCGAAAGA
